Addgene plasmid #35324: pBbE2k-RFP
Depositing lab: Jay Keasling. Depositing organization: University of California, Berkeley. Publication: BglBrick vectors and datasheets: A synthetic biology platform for gene expression. Lee TS, Krupa RA, Zhang F, Hajimorad M, Holtz WJ, Prasad N, Lee SK, Keasling JD. J Biol Eng. 2011 Sep 20;5:12. 10.1186/1754-1611-5-12 PubMed 21933410.
Backbone
  Vector backbone: pBb
  Backbone size w/o insert (bp): 2777
  Vector type: Bacterial Expression, Synthetic Biology
Growth in bacteria
  Bacterial resistance: Kanamycin, 50 μg/mL
  Growth temperature: 37°C
  Growth strain: DH5alpha
  Copy number: High Copy
Gene/Insert
  Gene/Insert name: RFP (alt name: JBEI Part ID: JPUB_000090)
  Species: Synthetic
  Insert size (bp): 678
  Promoter: Tet
  Cloning method: Restriction Enzyme
  Sequencing primers: 5′ jkRFP-R (gctttggaaccgtactggaa); 3′ jkRFP-F (tggtcactacgacgctgaag)
Terms and licenses: Academic/Nonprofit Terms; Industry Terms: Not Available to Industry
Depositor comments: JBEI Part ID: JPUB_000090; Origin: colE1
How to cite: pBbE2k-RFP was a gift from Jay Keasling (Addgene plasmid # 35324 ; http://n2t.net/addgene:35324 ; RRID:Addgene_35324)
