[The description below was written by a language model from this plasmid's Addgene catalogue record and pLannotate feature annotations shown in this document.]
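Description:
pBbE2k-RFP is a bacterial expression plasmid from the BglBrick (pBb) synthetic biology vector series, a modular family in which origin, promoter and resistance marker are interchangeable parts. In this member, replication depends on a high-copy ColE1-type origin, and selection is by kanamycin through a neo/nptII aminoglycoside phosphotransferase gene, which is followed by a lambda t0 terminator. The full depositor sequence is 3,455 nt, consistent with a 2,777 bp backbone plus a 678 bp insert. A short fragment annotated as Tn5 transposase lies next to the kanamycin gene. It is most plausibly residual sequence carried along with the Tn5-derived resistance cassette, not a functional element.

The payload is a tetracycline-regulated reporter cassette. The Tn10 tetR gene is encoded on the reverse strand and is transcribed divergently from the overlapping tetR/tetA promoter region, which drives mRFP1, a monomeric red fluorescent derivative of DsRed, in the forward direction. TetR protein binds the tet operators and holds transcription of the reporter off. Adding a tetracycline-class inducer releases the repressor and switches on RFP expression. A tandem pair of terminators, rrnB T1 and phage T7Te, sits downstream of the reporter and insulates the rest of the plasmid from read-through.

The RFP gene serves as a placeholder and a quantitative readout of promoter behaviour in this origin and marker context, supporting the datasheet-style characterisation of the series. It can be exchanged for a gene of interest by restriction enzyme cloning to give inducible, repressor-controlled expression in E. coli.
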