Features (pLannotate 1.2.2; 9 found; start..end, strand, type, name):
      7..630     -  CDS            TetR: tetracycline repressor TetR; tetR from transposon Tn10; TetR binds to the tetracycline operator tetO to inhibit transcription. This inhibition can be relieved by adding tetracycline or doxycycline.
    649..704     +  promoter       tetR/tetA promoters: tetR; overlapping promoters for bacterial tetR and tetA
    742..1419    +  CDS            mRFP1: monomeric derivative of DsRed (Campbell et al., 2002)
   1452..1523    +  terminator     rrnB T1 terminator: transcription terminator T1 from the E. coli rrnB gene
   1539..1566    +  terminator     T7Te terminator: phage T7 early transcription terminator
   1724..2312    -  rep_origin     ori: high-copy-number ColE1/pMB1/pBR322/pUC origin of replication
   2400..2494    -  terminator     lambda t0 terminator: transcription terminator from phage lambda
   2528..3319    -  CDS            neo: KKA2_KLEPN - Also known as kan, nptII. Experimental evidence at protein level: Swiss-Prot protein existence level 1. Resistance to kanamycin, neomycin, paromomycin, ribostamycin, butirosin and gentamicin B. From Klebsiella pneumoniae.
   3351..3455    -  CDS            tnpA (fragment): TN5P_ECOLX - Also known as tnp. Experimental evidence at protein level: Swiss-Prot protein existence level 1. Mediates transposition of transposon Tn5 by a 'cut and paste' mechanism. First, the monomeric transposase binds the 19 bp inverted DNA repeats flanking the transposon. Then, dimerization of the DNA- bound transposase creates a synaptic DNA complex. After nicking of the first DNA strand, excision of the transposon proceeds through a series of intermediates. The transposase then mediates the insertion of the transposon at a new site by strand transfer. The activity of the wild- type tran
>Addgene plasmid #35324 | pBbE2k-RFP | depositor full sequence | sequence record 42991 | pBbE2k-RFP sequence 3455 bps
GACGTCTTAAGACCCACTTTCACATTTAAGTTGTTTTTCTAATCCGCATATGATCAATTCAAGGCCGAAT
AAGAAGGCTGGCTCTGCACCTTGGTGATCAAATAATTCGATAGCTTGTCGTAATAATGGCGGCATACTAT
CAGTAGTAGGTGTTTCCCTTTCTTCTTTAGCGACTTGATGCTCTTGATCTTCCAATACGCAACCTAAAGT
AAAATGCCCCACAGCGCTGAGTGCATATAATGCATTCTCTAGTGAAAAACCTTGTTGGCATAAAAAGGCT
AATTGATTTTCGAGAGTTTCATACTGTTTTTCTGTAGGCCGTGTACCTAAATGTACTTTTGCTCCATCGC
GATGACTTAGTAAAGCACATCTAAAACTTTTAGCGTTATTACGTAAAAAATCTTGCCAGCTTTCCCCTTC
TAAAGGGCAAAAGTGAGTATGGTGCCTATCTAACATCTCAATGGCTAAGGCGTCGAGCAAAGCCCGCTTA
TTTTTTACATGCCAATACAATGTAGGCTGCTCTACACCTAGCTTCTGGGCGAGTTTACGGGTTGTTAAAC
CTTCGATTCCGACCTCATTAAGCAGCTCTAATGCGCTGTTAATCACTTTACTTTTATCTAATCTAGACAT
CATTAATTCCTAATTTTTGTTGACACTCTATCGTTGATAGAGTTATTTTACCACTCCCTATCAGTGATAG
AGAAAAGAATTCAAAAGATCTTTTAAGAAGGAGATATACATATGGCGAGTAGCGAAGACGTTATCAAAGA
GTTCATGCGTTTCAAAGTTCGTATGGAAGGTTCCGTTAACGGTCACGAGTTCGAAATCGAAGGTGAAGGT
GAAGGTCGTCCGTACGAAGGTACCCAGACCGCTAAACTGAAAGTTACCAAAGGTGGTCCGCTGCCGTTCG
CTTGGGACATCCTGTCCCCGCAGTTCCAGTACGGTTCCAAAGCTTACGTTAAACACCCGGCTGACATCCC
GGACTACCTGAAACTGTCCTTCCCGGAAGGTTTCAAATGGGAACGTGTTATGAACTTCGAAGACGGTGGT
GTTGTTACCGTTACCCAGGACTCCTCCCTGCAAGACGGTGAGTTCATCTACAAAGTTAAACTGCGTGGTA
CCAACTTCCCGTCCGACGGTCCGGTTATGCAGAAAAAAACCATGGGTTGGGAAGCTTCCACCGAACGTAT
GTACCCGGAAGACGGTGCTCTGAAAGGTGAAATCAAAATGCGTCTGAAACTGAAAGACGGTGGTCACTAC
GACGCTGAAGTTAAAACCACCTACATGGCTAAAAAACCGGTTCAGCTGCCGGGTGCTTACAAAACCGACA
TCAAACTGGACATCACCTCCCACAACGAAGACTACACCATCGTTGAACAGTACGAACGTGCTGAAGGTCG
TCACTCCACCGGTGCTTAAGGATCCAAACTCGAGTAAGGATCTCCAGGCATCAAATAAAACGAAAGGCTC
AGTCGAAAGACTGGGCCTTTCGTTTTATCTGTTGTTTGTCGGTGAACGCTCTCTACTAGAGTCACACTGG
CTCACCTTCGGGTGGGCCTTTCTGCGTTTATACCTAGGGCGTTCGGCTGCGGCGAGCGGTATCAGCTCAC
TCAAAGGCGGTAATACGGTTATCCACAGAATCAGGGGATAACGCAGGAAAGAACATGTGAGCAAAAGGCC
AGCAAAAGGCCAGGAACCGTAAAAAGGCCGCGTTGCTGGCGTTTTTCCATAGGCTCCGCCCCCCTGACGA
GCATCACAAAAATCGACGCTCAAGTCAGAGGTGGCGAAACCCGACAGGACTATAAAGATACCAGGCGTTT
CCCCCTGGAAGCTCCCTCGTGCGCTCTCCTGTTCCGACCCTGCCGCTTACCGGATACCTGTCCGCCTTTC
TCCCTTCGGGAAGCGTGGCGCTTTCTCATAGCTCACGCTGTAGGTATCTCAGTTCGGTGTAGGTCGTTCG
CTCCAAGCTGGGCTGTGTGCACGAACCCCCCGTTCAGCCCGACCGCTGCGCCTTATCCGGTAACTATCGT
CTTGAGTCCAACCCGGTAAGACACGACTTATCGCCACTGGCAGCAGCCACTGGTAACAGGATTAGCAGAG
CGAGGTATGTAGGCGGTGCTACAGAGTTCTTGAAGTGGTGGCCTAACTACGGCTACACTAGAAGGACAGT
ATTTGGTATCTGCGCTCTGCTGAAGCCAGTTACCTTCGGAAAAAGAGTTGGTAGCTCTTGATCCGGCAAA
CAAACCACCGCTGGTAGCGGTGGTTTTTTTGTTTGCAAGCAGCAGATTACGCGCAGAAAAAAAGGATCTC
AAGAAGATCCTTTGATCTTTTCTACGGGGTCTGACGCTCAGTGGAACGAAAACTCACGTTAAGGGATTTT
GGTCATGACTAGTGCTTGGATTCTCACCAATAAAAAACGCCCGGCGGCAACCGAGCGTTCTGAACAAATC
CAGATGGAGTTCTGAGGTCATTACTGGATCTATCAACAGGAGTCCAAGCGAGCTCTCGAACCCCAGAGTC
CCGCTCAGAAGAACTCGTCAAGAAGGCGATAGAAGGCGATGCGCTGCGAATCGGGAGCGGCGATACCGTA
AAGCACGAGGAAGCGGTCAGCCCATTCGCCGCCAAGCTCTTCAGCAATATCACGGGTAGCCAACGCTATG
TCCTGATAGCGGTCCGCCACACCCAGCCGGCCACAGTCGATGAATCCAGAAAAGCGGCCATTTTCCACCA
TGATATTCGGCAAGCAGGCATCGCCATGGGTCACGACGAGATCCTCGCCGTCGGGCATGCGCGCCTTGAG
CCTGGCGAACAGTTCGGCTGGCGCGAGCCCCTGATGCTCTTCGTCCAGATCATCCTGATCGACAAGACCG
GCTTCCATCCGAGTACGTGCTCGCTCGATGCGATGTTTCGCTTGGTGGTCGAATGGGCAGGTAGCCGGAT
CAAGCGTATGCAGCCGCCGCATTGCATCAGCCATGATGGATACTTTCTCGGCAGGAGCAAGGTGAGATGA
CAGGAGATCCTGCCCCGGCACTTCGCCCAATAGCAGCCAGTCCCTTCCCGCTTCAGTGACAACGTCGAGC
ACAGCTGCGCAAGGAACGCCCGTCGTGGCCAGCCACGATAGCCGCGCTGCCTCGTCCTGCAGTTCATTCA
GGGCACCGGACAGGTCGGTCTTGACAAAAAGAACCGGGCGCCCCTGCGCTGACAGCCGGAACACGGCGGC
ATCAGAGCAGCCGATTGTCTGTTGTGCCCAGTCATAGCCGAATAGCCTCTCCACCCAAGCGGCCGGAGAA
CCTGCGTGCAATCCATCTTGTTCAATCATGCGAAACGATCCTCATCCTGTCTCTTGATCAGATCATGATC
CCCTGCGCCATCAGATCCTTGGCGGCAAGAAAGCCATCCAGTTTACTTTGCAGGGCTTCCCAACCTTACC
AGAGGGCGCCCCAGCTGGCAATTCC
