>Addgene plasmid #35324 | pBbE2k-RFP | addgene partial sequence | sequence record 43640 | jkRFP-F 5'-tggtcactacgacgctgaag-3'
TTCAGCTGCCGGGTGCTTACAAAACCGACATCAAACTGGACATCACCTCCCACAACGAAGACTACACCAT
CGTTGAACAGTACGAACGTGCTGAAGGTCGTCACTCCACCGGTGCTTAAGGATCCAAACTCGAGTAAGGA
TCTCCAGGCATCAAATAAAACGAAAGGCTCAGTCGAAAGACTGGGCCTTTCGTTTTATCTGTTGTTTGTC
GGTGAACGCTCTCTACTAGAGTCACACTGGCTCACCTTCGGGTGGGCCTTTCTGCGTTTATACCTAGGGC
GTTCGGCTGCGGCGAGCGGTATCAGCTCACTCAAAGGCGGTAATACGGTTATCCACAGAATCAGGGGATA
ACGCAGGAAAGAACATGTGAGCAAAAGGCCAGCAAAAGGCCAGGAACCGTAAAAAGGCCGCGTTGCTGGC
GTTTTTCCATAGGCTCCGCCCCCCTGACGAGCATCACAAAAATCGACGCTCAAGTCAGAGGTGGCGAAAC
CCGACAGGACTATAAAGATACCAGGCGTTTCCCCCTGGAAGCTCCCTCGTGCGCTCTCCTGTTCCGACCC
TGCCGCTTACCGGATACCTGTCCGCCTTTCTCCCTTCGGGAAGCGTGGCGCTTTCTCATAGCTCACGCTG
TAGGTATCTCAGTTCGGTGTAGGTCGTTCGCTCCAAGCTGGGCTGTGTGCACGAACCCCCCGTTCAGCCC
GACCGCTGCGCCTTATCCGGTAACTATCGTCTTGAGTCCAACCCGGTAAGACACGACTTATCGCCACTGG
CAGCAGCCACTGGTAACAGGATTAGCAGAGCGAG
