>Addgene plasmid #35324 | pBbE2k-RFP | addgene partial sequence | sequence record 43641 | jkRFP-R 5'-gctttggaaccgtactggaa-3'
CCTTTGGTAACTTTCAGTTTAGCGGTCTGGGTACCTTCGTACGGACGACCTTCACCTTCACCTTCGATTT
CGAACTCGTGACCGTTAACGGAACCTTCCATACGAACTTTGAAACGCATGAACTCTTTGATAACGTCTTC
GCTACTCGCCATATGTATATCTCCTTCTTAAAAGATCTTTTGAATTCTTTTCTCTATCACTGATAGGGAG
TGGTAAAATAACTCTATCAACGATAGAGTGTCAACAAAAATTAGGAATTAATGATGTCTAGATTAGATAA
AAGTAAAGTGATTAACAGCGCATTAGAGCTGCTTAATGAGGTCGGAATCGAAGGTTTAACAACCCGTAAA
CTCGCCCAGAAGCTAGGTGTAGAGCAGCCTACATTGTATTGGCATGTAAAAAATAAGCGGGCTTTGCTCG
ACGCCTTAGCCATTGAGATGTTAGATAGGCACCATACTCACTTTTGCCCTTTAGAAGGGGAAAGCTGGCA
AGATTTTTTACGTAATAACGCTAAAAGTTTTAGATGTGCTTTACTAAGTCATCGCGATGGAGCAAAAGTA
CATTTAGGTACACGGCCTACAGAAAAACAGTATGAAACTCTCGAAAATCAATTAGCCTTTTTATGCCAAC
AAGGTTTTTCACTAGAGAATGCATTATATGCACTCAGCGCTGTGGGGCATTTTACTTTAGGTTGCGTATT
GGAAGATCAAGAGCATCAAGTCGCTAAAGAAGAAAGGGAAACACCTACTACTGATAGTATGCCGCCATTA
TTACGACAAGCTATCGAATTATTTGATCA
